LOCUS       Exported 7032 bp ds-DNA circular SYN 12-MAY-2021
DEFINITION  synthetic circular DNA
ACCESSION   .
VERSION     .
KEYWORDS    pCT302
SOURCE      synthetic DNA construct
  ORGANISM  synthetic DNA construct
REFERENCE   1 (bases 1 to 7032)
  AUTHORS   Midelfort KS, Hernandez HH, Lippow SM, Tidor B, Drennan CL, Wittrup
            KD
  TITLE     Substantial energetic improvement with minimal structural
            perturbation in a high affinity mutant antibody.
  JOURNAL   J Mol Biol. 2004 Oct 22;343(3):685-701.
  PUBMED    15465055
REFERENCE   2 (bases 1 to 7032)
  AUTHORS   .
  TITLE     Direct Submission
  JOURNAL   Exported May 12, 2021 from SnapGene Server 1.1.58
            http://www.snapgene.com
FEATURES             Location/Qualifiers
     source          1..7032
                     /organism="synthetic DNA construct"
                     /mol_type="other DNA"
     CDS             complement(159..833)
                     /codon_start=1
                     /gene="S. cerevisiae TRP1"
                     /product="phosphoribosylanthranilate isomerase, required
                     for tryptophan biosynthesis"
                     /label=TRP1
                     /note="yeast auxotrophic marker"
                     /translation="MSVINFTGSSGPLVKVCGLQSTEAAECALDSDADLLGIICVPNRK
                     RTIDPVIARKISSLVKAYKNSSGTPKYLVGVFRNQPKEDVLALVNDYGIDIVQLHGDES
                     WQEYQEFLGLPVIKRLVFPKDCNILLSAASQKPHSFIPLFDSEAGGTGELLDWNSISDW
                     VGRQESPESLHFMLAGGLTPENVGDALRLNGVIGVDVSGGVETNGVKDSNKIANFVKNA
                     KK"
     promoter        complement(834..1114)
                     /gene="S. cerevisiae TRP1"
                     /label=TRP1 promoter
     primer_bind     complement(1131..1150)
                     /label=pRS-marker
                     /note="pRS vectors, use to sequence yeast selectable
                     marker"
     primer_bind     1250..1272
                     /label=pGEX 3'
                     /note="pGEX vectors, reverse primer"
     primer_bind     complement(1310..1328)
                     /label=pBRforEco
                     /note="pBR322 vectors, upsteam of EcoRI site, forward
                     primer"
     misc_feature    1370..1873
                     /label=CEN/ARS
                     /note="S. cerevisiae CEN6 centromere fused to an
                     autonomously replicating sequence"
     promoter        1910..2014
                     /gene="bla"
                     /label=AmpR promoter
     CDS             2015..2875
                     /codon_start=1
                     /gene="bla"
                     /product="beta-lactamase"
                     /label=AmpR
                     /note="confers resistance to ampicillin, carbenicillin, and
                     related antibiotics"
                     /translation="MSIQHFRVALIPFFAAFCLPVFAHPETLVKVKDAEDQLGARVGYI
                     ELDLNSGKILESFRPEERFPMMSTFKVLLCGAVLSRIDAGQEQLGRRIHYSQNDLVEYS
                     PVTEKHLTDGMTVRELCSAAITMSDNTAANLLLTTIGGPKELTAFFHNMGDHVTRLDRW
                     EPELNEAIPNDERDTTMPVAMATTLRKLLTGELLTLASRQQLIDWMEADKVAGPLLRSA
                     LPAGWFIADKSGAGERGSRGIIAALGPDGKPSRIVVIYTTGSQATMDERNRQIAEIGAS
                     LIKHW"
     primer_bind     complement(2233..2252)
                     /label=Amp-R
                     /note="Ampicillin resistance gene, reverse primer"
     rep_origin      3046..3634
                     /direction=RIGHT
                     /label=ori
                     /note="high-copy-number ColE1/pMB1/pBR322/pUC origin of
                     replication"
     primer_bind     3788..3805
                     /label=L4440
                     /note="L4440 vector, forward primer"
     promoter        3958..3988
                     /label=lac promoter
                     /note="promoter for the E. coli lac operon"
     protein_bind    3996..4012
                     /label=lac operator
                     /bound_moiety="lac repressor encoded by lacI"
                     /note="The lac repressor binds to the lac operator to
                     inhibit transcription in E. coli. This inhibition can be
                     relieved by adding lactose or
                     isopropyl-beta-D-thiogalactopyranoside (IPTG)."
     primer_bind     4001..4023
                     /label=M13/pUC Reverse
                     /note="In lacZ gene"
     primer_bind     4020..4036
                     /label=M13 rev
                     /note="common sequencing primer, one of multiple similar
                     variants"
     primer_bind     4020..4036
                     /label=M13 Reverse
                     /note="In lacZ gene. Also called M13-rev"
     promoter        4057..4075
                     /label=T3 promoter
                     /note="promoter for bacteriophage T3 RNA polymerase"
     promoter        4240..4904
                     /gene="GAL1 and GAL10 genes of S. cerevisiae"
                     /label=GAL1,10 promoter
                     /note="divergent inducible promoter, regulated by Gal4"
     protein_bind    4456..4573
                     /label=UAS
                     /bound_moiety="Gal4"
                     /note="upstream activating sequence mediating
                     Gal4-dependent induction"
     primer_bind     4868..4891
                     /label=GAL1
                     /note="S. cerevisiae GAL1 promoter, forward primer"
     CDS             5223..5234
                     /codon_start=1
                     /product="Factor Xa recognition and cleavage site"
                     /label=Factor Xa site
                     /translation="IEGR"
     CDS             5235..5261
                     /codon_start=1
                     /product="HA (human influenza hemagglutinin) epitope tag"
                     /label=HA
                     /translation="YPYDVPDYA"
     CDS             6090..6119
                     /codon_start=1
                     /product="Myc (human c-Myc proto-oncogene) epitope tag"
                     /label=Myc
                     /translation="EQKLISEEDL"
     primer_bind     complement(6452..6471)
                     /label=T7
                     /note="T7 promoter, forward primer"
     promoter        complement(6453..6471)
                     /label=T7 promoter
                     /note="promoter for bacteriophage T7 RNA polymerase"
     primer_bind     complement(6478..6495)
                     /label=M13 Forward
                     /note="In lacZ gene. Also called M13-F20 or M13 (-21)
                     Forward"
     primer_bind     complement(6478..6494)
                     /label=M13 fwd
                     /note="common sequencing primer, one of multiple similar
                     variants"
     primer_bind     complement(6487..6509)
                     /label=M13/pUC Forward
                     /note="In lacZ gene"
     rep_origin      6639..62
                     /direction=RIGHT
                     /label=f1 ori
                     /note="f1 bacteriophage origin of replication; arrow
                     indicates direction of (+) strand synthesis"
     primer_bind     complement(6726..6745)
                     /label=F1ori-R
                     /note="F1 origin, reverse primer"
     primer_bind     6936..6957
                     /label=F1ori-F
                     /note="F1 origin, forward primer"
ORIGIN
        1 aaatgagctg atttaacaaa aatttaacgc gaattttaac aaaatattaa cgtttacaat
       61 ttcctgatgc ggtattttct ccttacgcat ctgtgcggta tttcacaccg caggcaagtg
      121 cacaaacaat acttaaataa atactactca gtaataacct atttcttagc atttttgacg
      181 aaatttgcta ttttgttaga gtcttttaca ccatttgtct ccacacctcc gcttacatca
      241 acaccaataa cgccatttaa tctaagcgca tcaccaacat tttctggcgt cagtccacca
      301 gctaacataa aatgtaagct ttcggggctc tcttgccttc caacccagtc agaaatcgag
      361 ttccaatcca aaagttcacc tgtcccacct gcttctgaat caaacaaggg aataaacgaa
      421 tgaggtttct gtgaagctgc actgagtagt atgttgcagt cttttggaaa tacgagtctt
      481 ttaataactg gcaaaccgag gaactcttgg tattcttgcc acgactcatc tccatgcagt
      541 tggacgatat caatgccgta atcattgacc agagccaaaa catcctcctt aggttgatta
      601 cgaaacacgc caaccaagta tttcggagtg cctgaactat ttttatatgc ttttacaaga
      661 cttgaaattt tccttgcaat aaccgggtca attgttctct ttctattggg cacacatata
      721 atacccagca agtcagcatc ggaatctaga gcacattctg cggcctctgt gctctgcaag
      781 ccgcaaactt tcaccaatgg accagaacta cctgtgaaat taataacaga catactccaa
      841 gctgcctttg tgtgcttaat cacgtatact cacgtgctca atagtcacca atgccctccc
      901 tcttggccct ctccttttct tttttcgacc gaattaattc ttaatcggca aaaaaagaaa
      961 agctccggat caagattgta cgtaaggtga caagctattt ttcaataaag aatatcttcc
     1021 actactgcca tctggcgtca taactgcaaa gtacacatat attacgatgc tgtctattaa
     1081 atgcttccta tattatatat atagtaatgt cgtttatggt gcactctcag tacaatctgc
     1141 tctgatgccg catagttaag ccagccccga cacccgccaa cacccgctga cgcgccctga
     1201 cgggcttgtc tgctcccggc atccgcttac agacaagctg tgaccgtctc cgggagctgc
     1261 atgtgtcaga ggttttcacc gtcatcaccg aaacgcgcga gacgaaaggg cctcgtgata
     1321 cgcctatttt tataggttaa tgtcatgata ataatggttt cttaggacgg atcgcttgcc
     1381 tgtaacttac acgcgcctcg tatcttttaa tgatggaata atttgggaat ttactctgtg
     1441 tttatttatt tttatgtttt gtatttggat tttagaaagt aaataaagaa ggtagaagag
     1501 ttacggaatg aagaaaaaaa aataaacaaa ggtttaaaaa atttcaacaa aaagcgtact
     1561 ttacatatat atttattaga caagaaaagc agattaaata gatatacatt cgattaacga
     1621 taagtaaaat gtaaaatcac aggattttcg tgtgtggtct tctacacaga caagatgaaa
     1681 caattcggca ttaatacctg agagcaggaa gagcaagata aaaggtagta tttgttggcg
     1741 atccccctag agtcttttac atcttcggaa aacaaaaact attttttctt taatttcttt
     1801 ttttactttc tatttttaat ttatatattt atattaaaaa atttaaatta taattatttt
     1861 tatagcacgt gatgaaaagg acccaggtgg cacttttcgg ggaaatgtgc gcggaacccc
     1921 tatttgttta tttttctaaa tacattcaaa tatgtatccg ctcatgagac aataaccctg
     1981 ataaatgctt caataatatt gaaaaaggaa gagtatgagt attcaacatt tccgtgtcgc
     2041 ccttattccc ttttttgcgg cattttgcct tcctgttttt gctcacccag aaacgctggt
     2101 gaaagtaaaa gatgctgaag atcagttggg tgcacgagtg ggttacatcg aactggatct
     2161 caacagcggt aagatccttg agagttttcg ccccgaagaa cgttttccaa tgatgagcac
     2221 ttttaaagtt ctgctatgtg gcgcggtatt atcccgtatt gacgccgggc aagagcaact
     2281 cggtcgccgc atacactatt ctcagaatga cttggttgag tactcaccag tcacagaaaa
     2341 gcatcttacg gatggcatga cagtaagaga attatgcagt gctgccataa ccatgagtga
     2401 taacactgcg gccaacttac ttctgacaac gatcggagga ccgaaggagc taaccgcttt
     2461 ttttcacaac atgggggatc atgtaactcg ccttgatcgt tgggaaccgg agctgaatga
     2521 agccatacca aacgacgagc gtgacaccac gatgcctgta gcaatggcaa caacgttgcg
     2581 caaactatta actggcgaac tacttactct agcttcccgg caacaattaa tagactggat
     2641 ggaggcggat aaagttgcag gaccacttct gcgctcggcc cttccggctg gctggtttat
     2701 tgctgataaa tctggagccg gtgagcgtgg gtctcgcggt atcattgcag cactggggcc
     2761 agatggtaag ccctcccgta tcgtagttat ctacacgacg ggcagtcagg caactatgga
     2821 tgaacgaaat agacagatcg ctgagatagg tgcctcactg attaagcatt ggtaactgtc
     2881 agaccaagtt tactcatata tactttagat tgatttaaaa cttcattttt aatttaaaag
     2941 gatctaggtg aagatccttt ttgataatct catgaccaaa atcccttaac gtgagttttc
     3001 gttccactga gcgtcagacc ccgtagaaaa gatcaaagga tcttcttgag atcctttttt
     3061 tctgcgcgta atctgctgct tgcaaacaaa aaaaccaccg ctaccagcgg tggtttgttt
     3121 gccggatcaa gagctaccaa ctctttttcc gaaggtaact ggcttcagca gagcgcagat
     3181 accaaatact gtccttctag tgtagccgta gttaggccac cacttcaaga actctgtagc
     3241 accgcctaca tacctcgctc tgctaatcct gttaccagtg gctgctgcca gtggcgataa
     3301 gtcgtgtctt accgggttgg actcaagacg atagttaccg gataaggcgc agcggtcggg
     3361 ctgaacgggg ggttcgtgca cacagcccag cttggagcga acgacctaca ccgaactgag
     3421 atacctacag cgtgagcatt gagaaagcgc cacgcttccc gaagggagaa aggcggacag
     3481 gtatccggta agcggcaggg tcggaacagg agagcgcacg agggagcttc caggggggaa
     3541 cgcctggtat ctttatagtc ctgtcgggtt tcgccacctc tgacttgagc gtcgattttt
     3601 gtgatgctcg tcaggggggc cgagcctatg gaaaaacgcc agcaacgcgg cctttttacg
     3661 gttcctggcc ttttgctggc cttttgctca catgttcttt cctgcgttat cccctgattc
     3721 tgtggataac cgtattaccg cctttgagtg agctgatacc gctcgccgca gccgaacgac
     3781 cgagcgcagc gagtcagtga gcgaggaagc ggaagagcgc ccaatacgca aaccgcctct
     3841 ccccgcgcgt tggccgattc attaatgcag ctggcacgac aggtttcccg actggaaagc
     3901 gggcagtgag cgcaacgcaa ttaatgtgag ttacctcact cattaggcac cccaggcttt
     3961 acactttatg cttccggctc ctatgttgtg tggaattgtg agcggataac aatttcacac
     4021 aggaaacagc tatgaccatg attacgccaa gctcggaatt aaccctcact aaagggaaca
     4081 aaagctgggt acccgacagg ttatcagcaa caacacagtc atatccattc tcaattagct
     4141 ctaccacagt gtgtgaacca atgtatccag caccacctgt aaccaaaaca attttagaag
     4201 tactttcact ttgtaactga gctgtcattt atattgaatt ttcaaaaatt cttacttttt
     4261 ttttggatgg acgcaaagaa gtttaataat catattacat ggcattacca ccatatacat
     4321 atccatatac atatccatat ctaatcttac ttatatgttg tggaaatgta aagagcccca
     4381 ttatcttagc ctaaaaaaac cttctctttg gaactttcag taatacgctt aactgctcat
     4441 tgctatattg aagtacggat tagaagccgc cgagcgggtg acagccctcc gaaggaagac
     4501 tctcctccgt gcgtcctcgt cttcaccggt cgcgttcctg aaacgcagat gtgcctcgcg
     4561 ccgcactgct ccgaacaata aagattctac aatactagct tttatggtta tgaagaggaa
     4621 aaattggcag taacctggcc ccacaaacct tcaaatgaac gaatcaaatt aacaaccata
     4681 ggatgataat gcgattagtt ttttagcctt atttctgggg taattaatca gcgaagcgat
     4741 gatttttgat ctattaacag atatataaat gcaaaaactg cataaccact ttaactaata
     4801 ctttcaacat tttcggtttg tattacttct tattcaaatg taataaaagt atcaacaaaa
     4861 aattgttaat atacctctat actttaacgt caaggagaaa aaaccccgga tcgaattccc
     4921 tacttcatac attttcaatt aagatgcagt tacttcgctg tttttcaata ttttctgtta
     4981 ttgcttcagt tttagcacag gaactgacaa ctatatgcga gcaaatcccc tcaccaactt
     5041 tagaatcgac gccgtactct ttgtcaacga ctactatttt ggccaacggg aaggcaatgc
     5101 aaggagtttt tgaatattac aaatcagtaa cgtttgtcag taattgcggt tctcacccct
     5161 caacaactag caaaggcagc cccataaaca cacagtatgt ttttaaggac aatagctcga
     5221 cgattgaagg tagataccca tacgacgttc cagactacgc tctgcaggct agtggtggtg
     5281 gtggttctgg tggtggtggt tctggtggtg gtggttctgc tagcgacgtc gttatgactc
     5341 aaacaccact atcacttcct gttagtctag gtgatcaagc ctccatctct tgcagatcta
     5401 gtcagagcct tgtacacagt aatggaaaca cctatttacg ttggtacctg cagaagccag
     5461 gccagtctcc aaaggtcctg atctacaaag tttccaaccg attttctggg gtcccagaca
     5521 ggttcagtgg cagtggatca gggacagatt tcacactcaa gatcagcaga gtggaggctg
     5581 aggatctggg agtttatttc tgctctcaaa gtacacatgt tccgtggacg ttcggtggag
     5641 gcaccaagct tgaaattaag tcctctgctg atgatgctaa gaaggatgct gctaagaagg
     5701 atgatgctaa gaaagatgat gctaagaaag atggtgacgt caaactggat gagactggag
     5761 gaggcttggt gcaacctggg aggcccatga aactctcctg tgttgcctct ggattcactt
     5821 ttagtgacta ctggatgaac tgggtccgcc agtctccaga gaaaggactg gagtgggtag
     5881 cacaaattag aaacaaacct tataattatg aaacatatta ttcagattct gtgaaaggca
     5941 gattcaccat ctcaagagat gattccaaaa gtagtgtcta cctgcaaatg aacaacttaa
     6001 gagttgaaga catgggtatc tattactgta cgggttctta ctatggtatg gactactggg
     6061 gtcaaggaac ctcagtcacc gtctcctcag aacaaaagct tatttctgaa gaagacttgt
     6121 aatagctcga gatctgataa caacagtgta gatgtaacaa aatcgacttt gttcccactg
     6181 tacttttagc tcgtacaaaa tacaatatac ttttcatttc tccgtaaaca acatgttttc
     6241 ccatgtaata tccttttcta tttttcgttc cgttaccaac tttacacata ctttatatag
     6301 ctattcactt ctatacacta aaaaactaag acaattttaa ttttgctgcc tgccatattt
     6361 caatttgtta taaattccta taatttatcc tattagtagc taaaaaaaga tgaatgtgaa
     6421 tcgaatccta agagaattga gctccaattc gccctatagt gagtcgtatt acaattcact
     6481 ggccgtcgtt ttacaacgtc gtgactggga aaaccctggc gttacccaac ttaatcgcct
     6541 tgcagcacat ccccccttcg ccagctggcg taatagcgaa gaggcccgca ccgatcgccc
     6601 ttcccaacag ttgcgcagcc tgaatggcga atggcgcgnn nnnnnnnnnn nnnnnnnnnn
     6661 nnnnnnnnnn nnnnnnnnnn nnnnnnnnnn nnnnnnnnnn nnnnnnnnnn nnnnnnnnnn
     6721 nnnnnnnnnn nnnnnnnnnn nnnnnnnnnn nnnnnnnnnn nncnnnnnnn nnnnnnnnnn
     6781 nnnnnnnnnn nnnnnnnnnn nnnnnnnnnn nnnnnnnnnn nnnnnnnnnn nnnnnnnnnn
     6841 nnnnnnnnnn nnnnannnnn nnnnnnnnnn nnnnnnnnnn nnnnnnnnnn nnnnnnnnnn
     6901 nnnncctttg acgttggagt ccacgttctt taatagtgga ctcttgttcc aaactggaac
     6961 aacactcaac cctatctcgg tctattcttt tgatttataa gggattttgc cgatttcggc
     7021 ctattggtta aa
//
