[The description below was written by a language model from this plasmid's Addgene catalogue record and the feature table of its GenBank file.]
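Description:
pCT302 is a yeast expression plasmid built on the pCT backbone, a pRS-type E. coli/S. cerevisiae shuttle vector. In yeast it is maintained as a stable, low-copy episome through a CEN6/ARS element and selected by tryptophan prototrophy via the TRP1 marker with its own promoter. In bacteria it replicates from a ColE1/pUC-type origin under ampicillin selection (AmpR). The catalogue lists it as low copy, although the origin is annotated as a high-copy type. An f1 origin is also present, along with remnants of a lacZ-type cloning region: the lac promoter and operator, flanking T3 and T7 promoters, and M13 primer sites.

The payload is a 765 bp synthetic insert named 4-4-20, which the associated publication title links to work on a high-affinity mutant antibody. The record does not further describe the insert's format or antigen. Expression is driven by the galactose-inducible, Gal4-regulated GAL1,10 promoter with its UAS. Downstream of the promoter the feature table annotates a Factor Xa cleavage site immediately followed by an HA epitope tag, then an unannotated stretch consistent in length with the insert, and then a c-Myc epitope tag. The insert is therefore flanked by an N-terminal HA tag and a C-terminal Myc tag supplied by the backbone, which allows detection of each end of the product and confirmation of full-length expression. An unannotated region of roughly 300 bp lies between the promoter and the Factor Xa site. It may encode an upstream fusion partner, but the record does not identify it. The GenBank record is 7032 bp, slightly longer than the 6970 bp catalogue size. The construct serves for inducible expression of tagged 4-4-20 in yeast for antibody engineering studies.
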