Addgene plasmid #41845: pCT302
Depositing lab: Dane Wittrup. Depositing organization: Massachusetts Institute of Technology. Publication: Substantial energetic improvement with minimal structural perturbation in a high affinity mutant antibody. Midelfort KS, Hernandez HH, Lippow SM, Tidor B, Drennan CL, Wittrup KD. J Mol Biol. 2004 Oct 22;343(3):685-701. 10.1016/j.jmb.2004.08.019 PubMed 15465055.
Backbone
  Vector backbone: pCT
  Backbone size w/o insert (bp): 6142
  Total vector size (bp): 6970
  Vector type: Yeast Expression
  Selectable markers: TRP1
Growth in bacteria
  Bacterial resistance: Ampicillin, 100 μg/mL
  Growth temperature: 37°C
  Growth strain: XL1 Blue
  Copy number: Low Copy
Gene/Insert
  Gene/Insert name: 4-4-20
  Species: Synthetic
  Insert size (bp): 765
  Tag / fusion protein: HA (N terminal on backbone); c-myc (C terminal on backbone)
Terms and licenses: Academic/Nonprofit Terms; Industry Terms: Not Available to Industry
How to cite: pCT302 was a gift from Dane Wittrup (Addgene plasmid # 41845 ; http://n2t.net/addgene:41845 ; RRID:Addgene_41845)
