>Addgene plasmid #41845 | pCT302 | addgene partial sequence | sequence record 57109 | M13_pUC_fwd
ATACGACTCACTATAGGGCGAATTGGAGCTCAATTCTCTTAGGATTCGATTCACATTCATCTTTTTTTAG
CTACTAATAGGATAAATTATAGGAATTTATAACAAATTGAAATATGGCAGGCAGCAAAATTAAAATTGTC
TTAGTTTTTTAGTGTATAGAAGTGAATAGCTATATAAAGTATGTGTAAAGTTGGTAACGGAACGAAAAAT
AGAAAAGGATATTACATGGGAAAACATGTTGTTTACGGAGAAATGAAAAGTATATTGTATTTTGTACGAG
CTAAAAGTACAGTGGGAACAAAGTCGATTTTGTTACATCTACACTGTTGTTATCAGATCTCGAGCTATTA
CAAGTCTTCTTCAGAAATAAGCTTTTGTTCTGAGGAGACGGTGACTGAGGTTCCTTGACCCCAGTAGTCC
ATACCATAGTAAGAACCCGTACAGTAATAGATACCCATGTCTTCAACTCTTAAGTTGTTCATTTGCAGGT
AGACACTACTTTTGGAATCATCTCTTGAGATGGTGAATCTGCCTTTCACAGAATCTGAATAATATGTTTC
ATAATTATAAGGTTTGTTTCTAATTTGTGCTACCCACTCCAGTCCTTTCTCTGGAGACTGGCGGACCCAG
TTCATCCAGTAGTCACTAAAAGTGAATCCAGAGGCAACACAGGAGAGTTTCATGGGCCTCCCAGGTTGCA
CCAAGCCTCCTCCAGTCTCATCCAGTTTGACGTCACCATCTTTCTTAGCATCATCTTTCTTAGCATCATC
CTTCTTAGCAGCATCCTTCTTAGCATCATCAGCAGAGGACTTAATTTCAAGCTTGGTGCCTCCACCGAAC
GTCCACGGAACATGTGTACTTTGAGAGCAGAAATAAACTCCCAGATCCTCAGCCTCCACTCTGCTG
