>Addgene plasmid #41845 | pCT302 | addgene partial sequence | sequence record 57502 | Gal1ProF2 5'-CGAAGCGATGATTTTTGATC-3'
CTGCATAACCACTTTAACTAATACTTTCAACATTTTCGGTTTGTATTACTTCTTATTCAAATGTAATAAA
AGTATCAACAAAAAATTGTTAATATACCTCTATACTTTAACGTCAAGGAGAAAAAACCCCGGATCGAATT
CCCTACTTCATACATTTTCAATTAAGATGCAGTTACTTCGCTGTTTTTCAATATTTTCTGTTATTGCTTC
AGTTTTAGCACAGGAACTGACAACTATATGCGAGCAAATCCCCTCACCAACTTTAGAATCGACGCCGTAC
TCTTTGTCAACGACTACTATTTTGGCCAACGGGAAGGCAATGCAAGGAGTTTTTGAATATTACAAATCAG
TAACGTTTGTCAGTAATTGCGGTTCTCACCCCTCAACAACTAGCAAAGGCAGCCCCATAAACACACAGTA
TGTTTTTAAGGACAATAGCTCGACGATTGAAGGTAGATACCCATACGACGTTCCAGACTACGCTCTGCAG
GCTAGTGGTGGTGGTGGTTCTGGTGGTGGTGGTTCTGGTGGTGGTGGTTCTGCTAGCGACGTCGTTATGA
CTCAAACACCACTATCACTTCCTGTTAGTCTAGGTGATCAAGCCTCCATCTCTTGCAGATCTAGTCAGAG
CCTTGTACACAGTAATGGAAACACCTATTTACGTTGGTACCTGCAGAAGCCAGGCCAGTCTCCAAAGGTC
CTGATCTACAAAGTTTCCAACCGATTTTCTGGGGTCCCAGACAGGTTCAGTGGCAGTGGATCAGGGACAG
ATTTCACACTCAAGATCAGCAGAGTGGAGGCTGAGGATCTGGGAGTTTATTTCTGCTCTCAAAGTACACA
TGTTCCGTGGACGTTCGGTGGAGGCACCAAGCTTGAAATTAAGTCCTCTGCT
